>Addgene plasmid #177435 | mCherry-PTDSS1-IRES-puromycin-pLVx-EF1a | addgene full sequence | sequence record 348466 | Addgene NGS Result
TGGAAGGGCTAATTCACTCCCAAAGAAGACAAGATATCCTTGATCTGTGGATCTACCACACACAAGGCTA
CTTCCCTGATTAGCAGAACTACACACCAGGGCCAGGGGTCAGATATCCACTGACCTTTGGATGGTGCTAC
AAGCTAGTACCAGTTGAGCCAGATAAGGTAGAAGAGGCCAATAAAGGAGAGAACACCAGCTTGTTACACC
CTGTGAGCCTGCATGGGATGGATGACCCGGAGAGAGAAGTGTTAGAGTGGAGGTTTGACAGCCGCCTAGC
ATTTCATCACGTGGCCCGAGAGCTGCATCCGGAGTACTTCAAGAACTGCTGATATCGAGCTTGCTACAAG
GGACTTTCCGCTGGGGACTTTCCAGGGAGGCGTGGCCTGGGCGGGACTGGGGAGTGGCGAGCCCTCAGAT
CCTGCATATAAGCAGCTGCTTTTTGCCTGTACTGGGTCTCTCTGGTTAGACCAGATCTGAGCCTGGGAGC
TCTCTGGCTAACTAGGGAACCCACTGCTTAAGCCTCAATAAAGCTTGCCTTGAGTGCTTCAAGTAGTGTG
TGCCCGTCTGTTGTGTGACTCTGGTAACTAGAGATCCCTCAGACCCTTTTAGTCAGTGTGGAAAATCTCT
AGCAGTGGCGCCCGAACAGGGACTTGAAAGCGAAAGGGAAACCAGAGGAGCTCTCTCGACGCAGGACTCG
GCTTGCTGAAGCGCGCACGGCAAGAGGCGAGGGGCGGCGACTGGTGAGTACGCCAAAAATTTTGACTAGC
GGAGGCTAGAAGGAGAGAGATGGGTGCGAGAGCGTCAGTATTAAGCGGGGGAGAATTAGATCGCGATGGG
AAAAAATTCGGTTAAGGCCAGGGGGAAAGAAAAAATATAAATTAAAACATATAGTATGGGCAAGCAGGGA
GCTAGAACGATTCGCAGTTAATCCTGGCCTGTTAGAAACATCAGAAGGCTGTAGACAAATACTGGGACAG
CTACAACCATCCCTTCAGACAGGATCAGAAGAACTTAGATCATTATATAATACAGTAGCAACCCTCTATT
GTGTGCATCAAAGGATAGAGATAAAAGACACCAAGGAAGCTTTAGACAAGATAGAGGAAGAGCAAAACAA
AAGTAAGACCACCGCACAGCAAGCGGCCGGCCGCTGATCTTCAGACCTGGAGGAGGAGATATGAGGGACA
ATTGGAGAAGTGAATTATATAAATATAAAGTAGTAAAAATTGAACCATTAGGAGTAGCACCCACCAAGGC
AAAGAGAAGAGTGGTGCAGAGAGAAAAAAGAGCAGTGGGAATAGGAGCTTTGTTCCTTGGGTTCTTGGGA
GCAGCAGGAAGCACTATGGGCGCAGCGTCAATGACGCTGACGGTACAGGCCAGACAATTATTGTCTGGTA
TAGTGCAGCAGCAGAACAATTTGCTGAGGGCTATTGAGGCGCAACAGCATCTGTTGCAACTCACAGTCTG
GGGCATCAAGCAGCTCCAGGCAAGAATCCTGGCTGTGGAAAGATACCTAAAGGATCAACAGCTCCTGGGG
ATTTGGGGTTGCTCTGGAAAACTCATTTGCACCACTGCTGTGCCTTGGAATGCTAGTTGGAGTAATAAAT
CTCTGGAACAGATTTGGAATCACACGACCTGGATGGAGTGGGACAGAGAAATTAACAATTACACAAGCTT
AATACACTCCTTAATTGAAGAATCGCAAAACCAGCAAGAAAAGAATGAACAAGAATTATTGGAATTAGAT
AAATGGGCAAGTTTGTGGAATTGGTTTAACATAACAAATTGGCTGTGGTATATAAAATTATTCATAATGA
TAGTAGGAGGCTTGGTAGGTTTAAGAATAGTTTTTGCTGTACTTTCTATAGTGAATAGAGTTAGGCAGGG
ATATTCACCATTATCGTTTCAGACCCACCTCCCAACCCCGAGGGGACCCGACAGGCCCGAAGGAATAGAA
GAAGAAGGTGGAGAGAGAGACAGAGACAGATCCATTCGATTAGTGAACGGATCTCGACGGTATCGCCTTT
AAAAGAAAAGGGGGGATTGGGGGGTACAGTGCAGGGGAAAGAATAGTAGACATAATAGCAACAGACATAC
AAACTAAAGAATTACAAAAACAAATTACAAAAATTCAAAATTTTCGGGTTTATTACAGGGACAGCAGAGA
TCCAGTTTATCGATGAGTAATTCATACAAAAGGACTCGCCCCTGCCTTGGGGAATCCCAGGGACCGTCGT
TAAACTCCCACTAACGTAGAACCCAGAGATCGCTGCGTTCCCGCCCCCTCACCCGCCCGCTCTCGTCATC
ACTGAGGTGGAGAAGAGCATGCGTGAGGCTCCGGTGCCCGTCAGTGGGCAGAGCGCACATCGCCCACAGT
CCCCGAGAAGTTGGGGGGAGGGGTCGGCAATTGAACCGGTGCCTAGAGAAGGTGGCGCGGGGTAAACTGG
GAAAGTGATGTCGTGTACTGGCTCCGCCTTTTTCCCGAGGGTGGGGGAGAACCGTATATAAGTGCAGTAG
TCGCCGTGAACGTTCTTTTTCGCAACGGGTTTGCCGCCAGAACACAGGTAAGTGCCGTGTGTGGTTCCCG
CGGGCCTGGCCTCTTTACGGGTTATGGCCCTTGCGTGCCTTGAATTACTTCCACGCCCCTGGCTGCAGTA
CGTGATTCTTGATCCCGAGCTTCGGGTTGGAAGTGGGTGGGAGAGTTCGAGGCCTTGCGCTTAAGGAGCC
CCTTCGCCTCGTGCTTGAGTTGAGGCCTGGCTTGGGCGCTGGGGCCGCCGCGTGCGAATCTGGTGGCACC
TTCGCGCCTGTCTCGCTGCTTTCGATAAGTCTCTAGCCATTTAAAATTTTTGATGACCTGCTGCGACGCT
TTTTTTCTGGCAAGATAGTCTTGTAAATGCGGGCCAAGATCTGCACACTGGTATTTCGGTTTTTGGGGCC
GCGGGCGGCGACGGGGCCCGTGCGTCCCAGCGCACATGTTCGGCGAGGCGGGGCCTGCGAGCGCGGCCAC
CGAGAATCGGACGGGGGTAGTCTCAAGCTGGCCGGCCTGCTCTGGTGCCTGGCCTCGCGCCGCCGTGTAT
CGCCCCGCCCTGGGCGGCAAGGCTGGCCCGGTCGGCACCAGTTGCGTGAGCGGAAAGATGGCCGCTTCCC
GGCCCTGCTGCAGGGAGCTCAAAATGGAGGACGCGGCGCTCGGGAGAGCGGGCGGGTGAGTCACCCACAC
AAAGGAAAAGGGCCTTTCCGTCCTCAGCCGTCGCTTCATGTGACTCCACGGAGTACCGGGCGCCGTCCAG
GCACCTCGATTAGTTCTCGAGCTTTTGGAGTACGTCGTCTTTAGGTTGGGGGGAGGGGTTTTATGCGATG
GAGTTTCCCCACACTGAGTGGGTGGAGACTGAAGTTAGGCCAGCTTGGCACTTGATGTAATTCTCCTTGG
AATTTGCCCTTTTTGAGTTTGGATCTTGGTTCATTCTCAAGCCTCAGACAGTGGTTCAAAGTTTTTTTCT
TCCATTTCAGGTGTCGTGAGGATCTATTTCCGGTGAATTCCTCGAGACTAGTATGGTGAGCAAGGGCGAG
GAGGATAACATGGCCATCATCAAGGAGTTCATGCGCTTCAAGGTGCACATGGAGGGCTCCGTGAACGGCC
ACGAGTTCGAGATCGAGGGCGAGGGCGAGGGCCGCCCCTACGAGGGCACCCAGACCGCCAAGCTGAAGGT
GACCAAGGGTGGCCCCCTGCCCTTCGCCTGGGACATCCTGTCCCCTCAGTTCATGTACGGCTCCAAGGCC
TACGTGAAGCACCCCGCCGACATCCCCGACTACTTGAAGCTGTCCTTCCCCGAGGGCTTCAAGTGGGAGC
GCGTGATGAACTTCGAGGACGGCGGCGTGGTGACCGTGACCCAGGACTCCTCCCTGCAGGACGGCGAGTT
CATCTACAAGGTGAAGCTGCGCGGCACCAACTTCCCCTCCGACGGCCCCGTAATGCAGAAGAAGACCATG
GGCTGGGAGGCCTCCTCCGAGCGGATGTACCCCGAGGACGGCGCCCTGAAGGGCGAGATCAAGCAGAGGC
TGAAGCTGAAGGACGGCGGCCACTACGACGCTGAGGTCAAGACCACCTACAAGGCCAAGAAGCCCGTGCA
GCTGCCCGGCGCCTACAACGTCAACATCAAGTTGGACATCACCTCCCACAACGAGGACTACACCATCGTG
GAACAGTACGAACGCGCCGAGGGCCGCCACTCCACCGGCGGCATGGACGAGCTGTACAAGTCCGGACTCA
GATCTGGTACTAGTATGGCGTCCTGCGTGGGGAGCCGGACCCTAAGCAAGGATGATGTGAACTACAAAAT
GCATTTCCGGATGATCAACGAGCAGCAAGTGGAGGACATCACCATTGACTTCTTCTACCGGCCGCATACC
ATCACCCTGCTCAGCTTCACCATCGTCAGCCTCATGTACTTCGCCTTTACCAGGGATGACTCTGTTCCAG
AAGACAACATCTGGAGAGGCATCCTCTCTGTTATTTTCTTCTTTCTTATCATCAGTGTGTTAGCTTTCCC
CAATGGTCCGTTCACTCGACCTCATCCAGCCTTATGGCGAATGGTTTTTGGACTCAGTGTGCTCTACTTC
CTGTTCCTGGTATTCCTACTCTTCCTGAATTTCGAGCAGGTTAAATCTCTAATGTATTGGCTAGATCCAA
ATCTTCGATACGCCACAAGGGAAGCAGATGTCATGGAGTATGCTGTGAACTGCCATGTGATCACCTGGGA
GAGGATTATCAGCCACTTTGATATTTTTGCATTTGGACATTTCTGGGGCTGGGCCATGAAGGCCTTGCTG
ATCCGTAGTTACGGTCTCTGCTGGACAATCAGTATTACCTGGGAGCTGACTGAGCTCTTCTTCATGCATC
TCCTCCCCAATTTTGCCGAGTGCTGGTGGGATCAAGTCATTCTGGACATCCTGTTGTGCAATGGCGGTGG
CATTTGGCTGGGCATGGTCGTTTGCCGGTTTTTAGAGATGAGGACTTACCACTGGGCAAGCTTCAAGGAC
ATTCATACCACCACCGGGAAGATCAAGAGAGCTGTTCTGCAGTTCACTCCTGCTAGCTGGACCTATGTTC
GATGGTTTGACCCCAAATCTTCTTTTCAGAGAGTAGCTGGAGTGTACCTTTTCATGATCATCTGGCAGCT
GACTGAGTTGAATACCTTCTTCTTGAAGCATATCTTTGTGTTCCAAGCCAGTCATCCATTAAGTTGGGGT
AGAATTCTCTTTATTGGTGGCATCACAGCTCCCACAGTGAGACAGTACTACGCTTACCTCACCGACACAC
AGTGCAAGCGCGTAGGAACACAATGCTGGGTGTTTGGGGTCATTGGTTTCCTGGAGGCCATTGTTTGCAT
AAAATTTGGACAAGATCTCTTCTCTAAGACCCAAATACTCTATGTTGTGCTTTGGCTTCTTTGCGTGGCT
TTCACCACTTTCCTCTGTCTGTACGGCATGATTTGGTATGCAGAACACTATGGTCACCGAGAAAAGACCT
ACTCGGAGTGTGAAGATGGCACCTACAGTCCAGAGATCTCCTGGCATCACAGGAAAGGGACAAAAGGTTC
TGAAGACAGCCCACCCAAGCATGCAGGCAACAACGAAAGCCATTCTTCCAGGAGAAGGAATCGGCATTCC
AAGTCAAAAGTCACCAATGGCGTTGGAAAGAAATGAGGATCCCGCCCCTCTCCCTCCCCCCCCCCTAACG
TTACTGGCCGAAGCCGCTTGGAATAAGGCCGGTGTGCGTTTGTCTATATGTTATTTTCCACCATATTGCC
GTCTTTTGGCAATGTGAGGGCCCGGAAACCTGGCCCTGTCTTCTTGACGAGCATTCCTAGGGGTCTTTCC
CCTCTCGCCAAAGGAATGCAAGGTCTGTTGAATGTCGTGAAGGAAGCAGTTCCTCTGGAAGCTTCTTGAA
GACAAACAACGTCTGTAGCGACCCTTTGCAGGCAGCGGAACCCCCCACCTGGCGACAGGTGCCTCTGCGG
CCAAAAGCCACGTGTATAAGATACACCTGCAAAGGCGGCACAACCCCAGTGCCACGTTGTGAGTTGGATA
GTTGTGGAAAGAGTCAAATGGCTCTCCTCAAGCGTATTCAACAAGGGGCTGAAGGATGCCCAGAAGGTAC
CCCATTGTATGGGATCTGATCTGGGGCCTCGGTGCACATGCTTTACATGTGTTTAGTCGAGGTTAAAAAA
ACGTCTAGGCCCCCCGAACCACGGGGACGTGGTTTTCCTTTGAAAAACACGATGATAAGCTTGCCACAAC
CCACAAGGAGACGACCTTCCATGACCGAGTACAAGCCCACGGTGCGCCTCGCCACCCGCGACGACGTCCC
CCGGGCCGTACGCACCCTCGCCGCCGCGTTCGCCGACTACCCCGCCACGCGCCACACCGTCGACCCGGAC
CGCCACATCGAGCGGGTCACCGAGCTGCAAGAACTCTTCCTCACGCGCGTCGGGCTCGACATCGGCAAGG
TGTGGGTCGCGGACGACGGCGCCGCGGTGGCGGTCTGGACCACGCCGGAGAGCGTCGAAGCGGGGGCGGT
GTTCGCCGAGATCGGCCCGCGCATGGCCGAGTTGAGCGGTTCCCGGCTGGCCGCGCAGCAACAGATGGAA
GGCCTCCTGGCGCCGCACCGGCCCAAGGAGCCCGCGTGGTTCCTGGCCACCGTCGGCGTCTCGCCCGACC
ACCAGGGCAAGGGTCTGGGCAGCGCCGTCGTGCTCCCCGGAGTGGAGGCGGCCGAGCGCGCCGGGGTGCC
CGCCTTCCTGGAGACCTCCGCGCCCCGCAACCTCCCCTTCTACGAGCGGCTCGGCTTCACCGTCACCGCC
GACGTCGAGGTGCCCGAAGGACCGCGCACCTGGTGCATGACCCGCAAGCCCGGTGCCTAGACGCGTCTGG
AACAATCAACCTCTGGATTACAAAATTTGTGAAAGATTGACTGGTATTCTTAACTATGTTGCTCCTTTTA
CGCTATGTGGATACGCTGCTTTAATGCCTTTGTATCATGCTATTGCTTCCCGTATGGCTTTCATTTTCTC
CTCCTTGTATAAATCCTGGTTGCTGTCTCTTTATGAGGAGTTGTGGCCCGTTGTCAGGCAACGTGGCGTG
GTGTGCACTGTGTTTGCTGACGCAACCCCCACTGGTTGGGGCATTGCCACCACCTGTCAGCTCCTTTCCG
GGACTTTCGCTTTCCCCCTCCCTATTGCCACGGCGGAACTCATCGCCGCCTGCCTTGCCCGCTGCTGGAC
AGGGGCTCGGCTGTTGGGCACTGACAATTCCGTGGTGTTGTCGGGGAAGCTGACGTCCTTTCCATGGCTG
CTCGCCTGTGTTGCCACCTGGATTCTGCGCGGGACGTCCTTCTGCTACGTCCCTTCGGCCCTCAATCCAG
CGGACCTTCCTTCCCGCGGCCTGCTGCCGGCTCTGCGGCCTCTTCCGCGTCTTCGCCTTCGCCCTCAGAC
GAGTCGGATCTCCCTTTGGGCCGCCTCCCCGCCTGGAATTAATTCTGCAGTCGAGACCTAGAAAAACATG
GAGCAATCACAAGTAGCAATACAGCAGCTACCAATGCTGATTGTGCCTGGCTAGAAGCACAAGAGGAGGA
GGAGGTGGGTTTTCCAGTCACACCTCAGGTACCTTTAAGACCAATGACTTACAAGGCAGCTGTAGATCTT
AGCCACTTTTTAAAAGAAAAGAGGGGACTGGAAGGGCTAATTCACTCCCAACGAAGACAAGATATCCTTG
ATCTGTGGATCTACCACACACAAGGCTACTTCCCTGATTAGCAGAACTACACACCAGGGCCAGGGGTCAG
ATATCCACTGACCTTTGGATGGTGCTACAAGCTAGTACCAGTTGAGCCAGATAAGGTAGAAGAGGCCAAT
AAAGGAGAGAACACCAGCTTGTTACACCCTGTGAGCCTGCATGGGATGGATGACCCGGAGAGAGAAGTGT
TAGAGTGGAGGTTTGACAGCCGCCTAGCATTTCATCACGTGGCCCGAGAGCTGCATCCGGAGTACTTCAA
GAACTGCTGATATCGAGCTTGCTACAAGGGACTTTCCGCTGGGGACTTTCCAGGGAGGCGTGGCCTGGGC
GGGACTGGGGAGTGGCGAGCCCTCAGATCCTGCATATAAGCAGCTGCTTTTTGCCTGTACTGGGTCTCTC
TGGTTAGACCAGATCTGAGCCTGGGAGCTCTCTGGCTAACTAGGGAACCCACTGCTTAAGCCTCAATAAA
GCTTGCCTTGAGTGCTTCAAGTAGTGTGTGCCCGTCTGTTGTGTGACTCTGGTAACTAGAGATCCCTCAG
ACCCTTTTAGTCAGTGTGGAAAATCTCTAGCAGTAGTAGTTCATGTCATCTTATTATTCAGTATTTATAA
CTTGCAAAGAAATGAATATCAGAGAGTGAGAGGCCTTGACATTGCTAGCGTTTACCGTCGACCTCTAGCT
AGAGCTTGGCGTAATCATGGTCATAGCTGTTTCCTGTGTGAAATTGTTATCCGCTCACAATTCCACACAA
CATACGAGCCGGAAGCATAAAGTGTAAAGCCTGGGGTGCCTAATGAGTGAGCTAACTCACATTAATTGCG
TTGCGCTCACTGCCCGCTTTCCAGTCGGGAAACCTGTCGTGCCAGCTGCATTAATGAATCGGCCAACGCG
CGGGGAGAGGCGGTTTGCGTATTGGGCGCTCTTCCGCTTCCTCGCTCACTGACTCGCTGCGCTCGGTCGT
TCGGCTGCGGCGAGCGGTATCAGCTCACTCAAAGGCGGTAATACGGTTATCCACAGAATCAGGGGATAAC
GCAGGAAAGAACATGTGAGCAAAAGGCCAGCAAAAGGCCAGGAACCGTAAAAAGGCCGCGTTGCTGGCGT
TTTTCCATAGGCTCCGCCCCCCTGACGAGCATCACAAAAATCGACGCTCAAGTCAGAGGTGGCGAAACCC
GACAGGACTATAAAGATACCAGGCGTTTCCCCCTGGAAGCTCCCTCGTGCGCTCTCCTGTTCCGACCCTG
CCGCTTACCGGATACCTGTCCGCCTTTCTCCCTTCGGGAAGCGTGGCGCTTTCTCATAGCTCACGCTGTA
GGTATCTCAGTTCGGTGTAGGTCGTTCGCTCCAAGCTGGGCTGTGTGCACGAACCCCCCGTTCAGCCCGA
CCGCTGCGCCTTATCCGGTAACTATCGTCTTGAGTCCAACCCGGTAAGACACGACTTATCGCCACTGGCA
GCAGCCACTGGTAACAGGATTAGCAGAGCGAGGTATGTAGGCGGTGCTACAGAGTTCTTGAAGTGGTGGC
CTAACTACGGCTACACTAGAAGAACAGTATTTGGTATCTGCGCTCTGCTGAAGCCAGTTACCTTCGGAAA
AAGAGTTGGTAGCTCTTGATCCGGCAAACAAACCACCGCTGGTAGCGGTGGTTTTTTTGTTTGCAAGCAG
CAGATTACGCGCAGAAAAAAAGGATCTCAAGAAGATCCTTTGATCTTTTCTACGGGGTCTGACGCTCAGT
GGAACGAAAACTCACGTTAAGGGATTTTGGTCATGAGATTATCAAAAAGGATCTTCACCTAGATCCTTTT
AAATTAAAAATGAAGTTTTAAATCAATCTAAAGTATATATGAGTAAACTTGGTCTGACAGTTACCAATGC
TTAATCAGTGAGGCACCTATCTCAGCGATCTGTCTATTTCGTTCATCCATAGTTGCCTGACTCCCCGTCG
TGTAGATAACTACGATACGGGAGGGCTTACCATCTGGCCCCAGTGCTGCAATGATACCGCGAGACCCACG
CTCACCGGCTCCAGATTTATCAGCAATAAACCAGCCAGCCGGAAGGGCCGAGCGCAGAAGTGGTCCTGCA
ACTTTATCCGCCTCCATCCAGTCTATTAATTGTTGCCGGGAAGCTAGAGTAAGTAGTTCGCCAGTTAATA
GTTTGCGCAACGTTGTTGCCATTGCTACAGGCATCGTGGTGTCACGCTCGTCGTTTGGTATGGCTTCATT
CAGCTCCGGTTCCCAACGATCAAGGCGAGTTACATGATCCCCCATGTTGTGCAAAAAAGCGGTTAGCTCC
TTCGGTCCTCCGATCGTTGTCAGAAGTAAGTTGGCCGCAGTGTTATCACTCATGGTTATGGCAGCACTGC
ATAATTCTCTTACTGTCATGCCATCCGTAAGATGCTTTTCTGTGACTGGTGAGTACTCAACCAAGTCATT
CTGAGAATAGTGTATGCGGCGACCGAGTTGCTCTTGCCCGGCGTCAATACGGGATAATACCGCGCCACAT
AGCAGAACTTTAAAAGTGCTCATCATTGGAAAACGTTCTTCGGGGCGAAAACTCTCAAGGATCTTACCGC
TGTTGAGATCCAGTTCGATGTAACCCACTCGTGCACCCAACTGATCTTCAGCATCTTTTACTTTCACCAG
CGTTTCTGGGTGAGCAAAAACAGGAAGGCAAAATGCCGCAAAAAAGGGAATAAGGGCGACACGGAAATGT
TGAATACTCATACTCTTCCTTTTTCAATATTATTGAAGCATTTATCAGGGTTATTGTCTCATGAGCGGAT
ACATATTTGAATGTATTTAGAAAAATAAACAAATAGGGGTTCCGCGCACATTTCCCCGAAAAGTGCCACC
TGACGTCGACGGATCGGGAGATCAACTTGTTTATTGCAGCTTATAATGGTTACAAATAAAGCAATAGCAT
CACAAATTTCACAAATAAAGCATTTTTTTCACTGCATTCTAGTTGTGGTTTGTCCAAACTCATCAATGTA
TCTTATCATGTCTGGATCAACTGGATAACTCAAGCTAACCAAAATCATCCCAAACTTCCCACCCCATACC
CTATTACCACTGCCAATTACCTGTGGTTTCATTTACTCTAAACCTGTGATTCCTCTGAATTATTTTCATT
TTAAAGAAATTGTATTTGTTAAATATGTACTACAAACTTAGTAGT
Features (pLannotate 1.2.2; 25 found; start..end, strand, type, name):
    377..634     +  LTR            5' LTR (truncated): truncated 5' long terminal repeat (LTR) from HIV-1
    681..806     +  misc_feature   HIV-1 Ψ: packaging signal of human immunodeficiency virus type 1
    790..1128    +  CDS            HIV-1 gag (fragment): gag protein from human immunodeficiency virus 1; gag
   1303..1536    +  misc_feature   RRE: The Rev response element (RRE) of HIV-1 allows for Rev-dependent mRNA export from the nucleus to the cytoplasm.
   1913..2013    +  CDS            Rev (fragment): human immunodeficiency virus 1 (HIV-1) Rev protein; rev; enhances nuclear export of unspliced and incompletely spliced viral mRNAs
   2028..2143    +  misc_feature   cPPT/CTS: central polypurine tract and central termination sequence of HIV-1 (lacking the first T)
   2356..2567    +  promoter       EF-1α core promoter: core promoter for human elongation factor EF-1α
   2568..2681    +  intron         EF-1α intron A (fragment): intron upstream of the start codon of human EF-1α
   3307..3510    +  intron         EF-1α intron A: truncated intron upstream of the start codon of human EF-1α
   3553..4260    +  CDS            mCherry: mCherry is a basic (constitutively fluorescent) red fluorescent protein published in 2004, derived from Discosoma sp.. It is reported to be a very rapidly-maturing monomer with low acid sensitivity.
   4285..5703    +  CDS            PTDSS1: PTSS1_HUMAN - Also known as KIAA0024, PSSA. Experimental evidence at protein level: Swiss-Prot protein existence level 1. Catalyzes a base-exchange reaction in which the polar head group of phosphatidylethanolamine (PE) or phosphatidylcholine (PC) is replaced by L-serine (PubMed:19014349, PubMed:24241535). Catalyzes mainly the conversion of phosphatidylcholine (PubMed:19014349, PubMed:24241535). Also converts, in vitro and to a lesser extent, phosphatidylethanolamine (PubMed:19014349, PubMed:24241535). From Homo sapiens (Human).
   5826..6288    +  misc_feature   IRES: internal ribosome entry site (IRES) of the encephalomyocarditis virus (EMCV)
   6321..6918    +  CDS            PuroR (fragment): puromycin N-acetyltransferase; pac from Streptomyces alboniger; confers resistance to puromycin
   6934..7522    +  misc_feature   WPRE: woodchuck hepatitis virus posttranscriptional regulatory element
   7539..8057    +  CDS            nef (fragment): NEF_HV1BR - Experimental evidence at protein level: Swiss-Prot protein existence level 1. Extracellular Nef protein targets CD4(+) T-lymphocytes for apoptosis by interacting with CXCR4 surface receptors (PubMed:14990729). From Human immunodeficiency virus type 1 group M subtype B (isolate BRU/LAI) (HIV-1).
   8105..8362    +  LTR            5' LTR (truncated): truncated 5' long terminal repeat (LTR) from HIV-1
   8512..8534    -  protein_bind   lac operator (fragment): The lac repressor binds to the lac operator to inhibit transcription in E. coli. This inhibition can be relieved by adding lactose or isopropyl-β-D-thiogalactopyranoside (IPTG). lac repressor encoded by lacI
   8538..8568    -  promoter       lac promoter: promoter for the E. coli lac operon
   8583..8604    -  protein_bind   CAP binding site: CAP binding activates transcription in the presence of cAMP. E. coli catabolite activator protein
   8617..8709    -  CDS            lacI (fragment): lac repressor; lacI; The lac repressor binds to the lac operator to inhibit transcription in E. coli. This inhibition can be relieved by adding lactose or isopropyl-β-D-thiogalactopyranoside (IPTG).
   8892..9480    -  rep_origin     ori: high-copy-number ColE1/pMB1/pBR322/pUC origin of replication
   9651..10511   -  CDS            AmpR: β-lactamase; bla; confers resistance to ampicillin, carbenicillin, and related antibiotics
  10512..10616   -  promoter       AmpR promoter: bla
  10664..10798   +  polyA_signal   SV40 poly(A) signal: SV40 polyadenylation signal
  10965..329     +  CDS            nef (fragment) (across the origin): NEF_HV1BR - Experimental evidence at protein level: Swiss-Prot protein existence level 1. Extracellular Nef protein targets CD4(+) T-lymphocytes for apoptosis by interacting with CXCR4 surface receptors (PubMed:14990729). From Human immunodeficiency virus type 1 group M subtype B (isolate BRU/LAI) (HIV-1).
