[The description below was written by a language model from this plasmid's Addgene catalogue record and pLannotate feature annotations shown in this document.]
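Description:
mCherry-PTDSS1-IRES-puromycin-pLVx-EF1a is an HIV-1-based lentiviral transfer vector built on the pLVX-EF1a-IRES-Puromycin backbone for stable expression of a fluorescently tagged organelle marker in mammalian cells. In bacteria it is maintained as a high-copy plasmid through a ColE1/pUC-type origin and selected with ampicillin via the β-lactamase gene. The annotated sequence record is about 11 kb. The viral portion carries LTR sequences at both ends (both annotated by the software as truncated 5' LTRs, with adjacent nef-derived fragments), the Ψ packaging signal overlapping a gag fragment, the Rev response element for Rev-dependent nuclear export of the genomic RNA, and the cPPT/CTS, which aids nuclear import of the reverse-transcribed genome. A WPRE lies downstream of the expression cassette to enhance transcript processing and expression.

The payload is a single bicistronic transcript driven by the human EF-1α promoter together with its intron A sequences. The first cistron encodes mCherry fused to the N-terminus of human phosphatidylserine synthase-1 (PTDSS1) through a short, flexible eight-residue linker. PTDSS1 catalyses the base-exchange reaction that produces phosphatidylserine and, according to the depositor, localizes to mitochondria-associated ER membranes (MAMs). An EMCV IRES then directs translation of puromycin N-acetyltransferase, so puromycin resistance is tied to transcription of the fusion gene. The construct is intended for producing lentivirus and generating puromycin-selected cell lines in which red fluorescence serves as a landmark for MAMs in imaging studies.
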