Addgene plasmid #177435: mCherry-PTDSS1-IRES-puromycin-pLVx-EF1a
Purpose: To express mCherry fused to PTDSS1, a protein that localized to mitochondria associated ER membranes (MAMs). Lentiviral vector used to make cell lines expressing this MAM landmark.
Depositing lab: David Andrews. Depositing organization: Sunnybrook Research Institute.
Backbone
  Vector backbone: pLVX-EF1a-IRES-Puromycin
  Vector type: Mammalian Expression, Lentiviral
  Selectable markers: Puromycin
Growth in bacteria
  Bacterial resistance: Ampicillin, 100 μg/mL
  Growth temperature: 37°C
  Growth strain: NEB Stable
  Copy number: High Copy
Gene/Insert
  Gene/Insert name: Phosphatidylserine synthase-1, PTDSS1, LMHD, PSS1, PSSA (alt name: mCherry-PTDSS1, Ch-PTDSS1, ChPTDSS1)
  Species: H. sapiens (human)
  Entrez Gene: PTDSS1 (a.k.a. LMHD, PSS1, PSSA)
  Promoter: EF1a
  Tag / fusion protein: mCherry (N terminal on insert)
  Cloning method: Restriction Enzyme
  Sequencing primers: 5′ aagcgcgatcacatggtcctg
Resource information
  A portion of this plasmid was derived from a plasmid made by: PTDSS1 sequence matches Gene ID: 9791. mCherry sequence matches GenBank: AZP55984.1.
Terms and licenses: Academic/Nonprofit Terms; Industry Terms: Not Available to Industry
Depositor comments: Infection with this plasmid will express mCherry-fused to the N-terminus of PTDSS1, a protein which localizes to mitochondria associated ER membranes. There is a flexible, 8 aa linker "SGLRSGTS", between mCherry and PTDSS1.
How to cite: mCherry-PTDSS1-IRES-puromycin-pLVx-EF1a was a gift from David Andrews (Addgene plasmid # 177435 ; http://n2t.net/addgene:177435 ; RRID:Addgene_177435)
